Addgene plasmid #175775: pHAGE-eGFP-TAX1BP1 CC2D
Purpose: Lentiviral vector expressing N-terminally tagged eGFP-TAX1BP1 CC2D
Depositing lab: Wade Harper. Depositing organization: Harvard Medical School. Publication: Quantitative proteomics reveals the selectivity of ubiquitin-binding autophagy receptors in the turnover of damaged lysosomes by lysophagy. Eapen VV, Swarup S, Hoyer MJ, Paulo JA, Harper JW. eLife. 2021 Sep 29;10. pii: 72328. doi: 10.7554/eLife.72328. PubMed 34585663.
Backbone
  Vector backbone: pHAGE-eGFP
  Vector type: Lentiviral
Growth in bacteria
  Bacterial resistance: Ampicillin, 100 μg/mL
  Growth temperature: 37°C
  Growth strain: NEB Stable
  Copy number: Unknown
Gene/Insert
  Gene/Insert name: TAX1BP1
  Species: H. sapiens (human)
  Mutation: CC2D
  Entrez Gene: TAX1BP1 (a.k.a. CALCOCO3, T6BP, TXBP151)
  Cloning method: Gateway Cloning
Terms and licenses: Academic/Nonprofit Terms; Industry Terms: Not Available to Industry
How to cite: pHAGE-eGFP-TAX1BP1 CC2D was a gift from Wade Harper (Addgene plasmid # 175775 ; http://n2t.net/addgene:175775 ; RRID:Addgene_175775)
