[The description below was written by a language model from this plasmid's Addgene catalogue record and pLannotate feature annotations shown in this document.]
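Description:
pHAGE-eGFP-TAX1BP1 CC2D is a 10,338-nt HIV-1-based lentiviral expression plasmid built on the pHAGE-eGFP backbone and designed to deliver an N-terminally eGFP-tagged form of human TAX1BP1 (also known as CALCOCO3, T6BP or TXBP151) into mammalian cells. In bacteria it is maintained through a high-copy ColE1/pUC-type origin and selected with ampicillin via the β-lactamase gene. The viral portion contains a truncated 5' LTR, the Ψ packaging signal with an adjoining gag fragment, the Rev response element for Rev-dependent nuclear export of the genomic RNA, the cPPT/CTS element, a WPRE to enhance transcript expression, and a ΔU3 self-inactivating 3' LTR. The LTR promoter is therefore inactivated after integration, and expression depends on the internal promoters.

Within the transfer cassette, the CMV enhancer and immediate early promoter drive an EGFP coding sequence followed by a partial attB1 site, the TAX1BP1 coding sequence and an attB2 site. This layout matches the recorded Gateway cloning of the insert downstream of the fluorescent tag. The TAX1BP1 sequence is annotated as a fragment relative to the reference protein and carries the alteration listed as "CC2D". The record does not define this mutation further. Downstream, a mouse PGK promoter drives a blasticidin S deaminase gene ending in an SV40 polyadenylation signal, which allows blasticidin selection of transduced cells. The construct comes from work on ubiquitin-binding autophagy receptors in the turnover of damaged lysosomes (lysophagy). It suits stable expression and fluorescence-based tracking of this TAX1BP1 variant, for example alongside other forms of the receptor.
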