Features (pLannotate 1.2.2; 30 found; start..end, strand, type, name):
    308..706     +  CDS            BSD: blasticidin S deaminase; Aspergillus terreus BSD; confers resistance to blasticidin
    707..734     +  CDS            BleoR (fragment): antibiotic-binding protein; Sh ble from Streptoalloteichus hindustanus; confers resistance to bleomycin, phleomycin, and Zeocin™
    748..869     +  polyA_signal   SV40 poly(A) signal: SV40 polyadenylation signal
    895..1483    +  misc_feature   WPRE: woodchuck hepatitis virus posttranscriptional regulatory element
   1491..1556    +  CDS            nef (fragment): NEF_HV1Z2 - Experimental evidence at protein level: Swiss-Prot protein existence level 1. Extracellular Nef protein targets CD4(+) T-lymphocytes for apoptosis by interacting with CXCR4 surface receptors. From Human immunodeficiency virus type 1 group M subtype D (isolate Z2/CDC-Z34) (HIV-1).
   1558..1791    +  LTR            3' LTR (ΔU3): self-inactivating 3' long terminal repeat (LTR) from HIV-1
   1996..2100    +  promoter       AmpR promoter: bla
   2101..2961    +  CDS            AmpR: β-lactamase; bla; confers resistance to ampicillin, carbenicillin, and related antibiotics
   3132..3720    +  rep_origin     ori: high-copy-number ColE1/pMB1/pBR322/pUC origin of replication
   3903..3957    +  CDS            lacI (fragment): lac repressor; lacI; The lac repressor binds to the lac operator to inhibit transcription in E. coli. This inhibition can be relieved by adding lactose or isopropyl-β-D-thiogalactopyranoside (IPTG).
   3963..4056    +  rep_origin     SV40 ori (fragment): SV40 origin of replication
   4081..4118    +  CDS            lacI (fragment): lac repressor; lacI; The lac repressor binds to the lac operator to inhibit transcription in E. coli. This inhibition can be relieved by adding lactose or isopropyl-β-D-thiogalactopyranoside (IPTG).
   4131..4152    +  protein_bind   CAP binding site: CAP binding activates transcription in the presence of cAMP. E. coli catabolite activator protein
   4167..4197    +  promoter       lac promoter: promoter for the E. coli lac operon
   4205..4221    +  protein_bind   lac operator: The lac repressor binds to the lac operator to inhibit transcription in E. coli. This inhibition can be relieved by adding lactose or isopropyl-β-D-thiogalactopyranoside (IPTG). lac repressor encoded by lacI
   4255..4338    +  polyA_signal   SV40 poly(A) signal (fragment): SV40 polyadenylation signal
   4505..4834    +  CDS            nef (fragment): NEF_HV1BR - Experimental evidence at protein level: Swiss-Prot protein existence level 1. Extracellular Nef protein targets CD4(+) T-lymphocytes for apoptosis by interacting with CXCR4 surface receptors (PubMed:14990729). From Human immunodeficiency virus type 1 group M subtype B (isolate BRU/LAI) (HIV-1).
   4882..5139    +  LTR            5' LTR (truncated): truncated 5' long terminal repeat (LTR) from HIV-1
   5186..5311    +  misc_feature   HIV-1 Ψ: packaging signal of human immunodeficiency virus type 1
   5295..5633    +  CDS            HIV-1 gag (fragment): gag protein from human immunodeficiency virus 1; gag
   5808..6041    +  misc_feature   RRE: The Rev response element (RRE) of HIV-1 allows for Rev-dependent mRNA export from the nucleus to the cytoplasm.
   6418..6518    +  CDS            Rev (fragment): human immunodeficiency virus 1 (HIV-1) Rev protein; rev; enhances nuclear export of unspliced and incompletely spliced viral mRNAs
   6563..6680    +  misc_feature   cPPT/CTS: central polypurine tract and central termination sequence of HIV-1
   6732..7035    +  enhancer       CMV enhancer: human cytomegalovirus immediate early enhancer
   7036..7239    +  promoter       CMV promoter: human cytomegalovirus (CMV) immediate early promoter
   7325..8041    +  CDS            EGFP: EGFP is a basic (constitutively fluorescent) green fluorescent protein published in 1996, derived from Aequorea victoria. It is reported to be a rapidly-maturing weak dimer with moderate acid sensitivity.
   8058..8075    +  protein_bind   attB1 (fragment): mutant version of attB; core recombination site for the Gateway® BP reaction BP Clonase™
   8081..10078   +  CDS            TAX1BP1 (fragment): TAXB1_HUMAN - Also known as T6BP. Experimental evidence at protein level: Swiss-Prot protein existence level 1. Inhibits TNF-induced apoptosis by mediating the TNFAIP3 anti- apoptotic activity. Degraded by caspase-3-like family proteins upon TNF-induced apoptosis. May also play a role in the pro-inflammatory cytokine IL-1 signaling cascade. From Homo sapiens (Human).
  10080..10104   -  protein_bind   attB2: mutant version of attB; recombination site for the Gateway® BP reaction BP Clonase™
  10123..284     +  promoter       PGK promoter (across the origin): mouse phosphoglycerate kinase 1 promoter
>Addgene plasmid #175775 | pHAGE-eGFP-TAX1BP1 CC2D | addgene full sequence | sequence record 347187 | Addgene NGS Result
GGACGTGACAAATGGAAGTAGCACGTCTCACTAGTCTCGTGCAGATGGACAGCACCGCTGAGCAATGGAA
GCGGGTAGGCCTTTGGGGCAGCGGCCAATAGCAGCTTTGCTCCTTCGCTTTCTGGGCTCAGAGGCTGGGA
AGGGGTGGGTCCGGGGGCGGGCTCAGGGGCGGGCTCAGGGGCGGGGCGGGCGCCCGAAGGTCCTCCGGAG
GCCCGGCATTCTGCACGCTTCAAAAGCGCACGTCTGCCGCGCTGTTCTCCTCTTCCTCATCTCCGGGCCT
TTCGACCTGCAGCCCATTAATTAAACCATGGCCAAGCCTTTGTCTCAAGAAGAATCCACCCTCATTGAAA
GAGCAACGGCTACAATCAACAGCATCCCCATCTCTGAAGACTACAGCGTCGCCAGCGCAGCTCTCTCTAG
CGACGGCCGCATCTTCACTGGTGTCAATGTATATCATTTTACTGGGGGACCTTGTGCAGAACTCGTGGTG
CTGGGCACTGCTGCTGCTGCGGCAGCTGGCAACCTGACTTGTATCGTCGCGATCGGAAATGAGAACAGGG
GCATCTTGAGCCCCTGCGGACGGTGCCGACAGGTGCTTCTCGATCTGCATCCTGGGATCAAAGCCATAGT
GAAGGACAGTGATGGACAGCCGACGGCAGTTGGGATTCGTGAATTGCTGCCCTCTGGTTATGTGTGGGAG
GGCTAAGCACTTCGTGGCCGAGGAGCAGGACTGACACTCGACCTCGAAACTTGTTTATTGCAGCTTATAA
TGGTTACAAATAAAGCAATAGCATCACAAATTTCACAAATAAAGCATTTTTTTCACTGCATTCTAGTTGT
GGTTTGTCCAAACTCATCAATGTATCTTATCATGTCTATGCATCGATAGATCCTAATCAACCTCTGGATT
ACAAAATTTGTGAAAGATTGACTGGTATTCTTAACTATGTTGCTCCTTTTACGCTATGTGGATACGCTGC
TTTAATGCCTTTGTATCATGCTATTGCTTCCCGTATGGCTTTCATTTTCTCCTCCTTGTATAAATCCTGG
TTGCTGTCTCTTTATGAGGAGTTGTGGCCCGTTGTCAGGCAACGTGGCGTGGTGTGCACTGTGTTTGCTG
ACGCAACCCCCACTGGTTGGGGCATTGCCACCACCTGTCAGCTCCTTTCCGGGACTTTCGCTTTCCCCCT
CCCTATTGCCACGGCGGAACTCATCGCCGCCTGCCTTGCCCGCTGCTGGACAGGGGCTCGGCTGTTGGGC
ACTGACAATTCCGTGGTGTTGTCGGGGAAATCATCGTCCTTTCCTTGGCTGCTCGCCTGTGTTGCCACCT
GGATTCTGCGCGGGACGTCCTTCTGCTACGTCCCTTCGGCCCTCAATCCAGCGGACCTTCCTTCCCGCGG
CCTGCTGCCGGCTCTGCGGCCTCTTCCGCGTCTTCGCCTTCGCCCTCAGACGAGTCGGATCTCCCTTTGG
GCCGCCTCCCCGCCTGAGATCCTTTAAGACCAATGACTTACAAGGCAGCTGTAGATCTTAGCCACTTTTT
AAAAGAAAAGGGGGGACTGGAAGGGCTAATTCACTCCCAACGAAGACAAGATCTGCTTTTTGCTTGTACT
GGGTCTCTCTGGTTAGACCAGATCTGAGCCTGGGAGCTCTCTGGCTAACTAGGGAACCCACTGCTTAAGC
CTCAATAAAGCTTGCCTTGAGTGCTTCAAGTAGTGTGTGCCCGTCTGTTGTGTGACTCTGGTAACTAGAG
ATCCCTCAGACCCTTTTAGTCAGTGTGGAAAATCTCTAGCAGTAGTAGTTCATGTCATCTTATTATTCAG
TATTTATAACTTGCAAAGAAATGAATATCAGAGAGTGAGAGGCCCGGGTTAATTAAGGAAAGGGCTAGAT
CATTCTTGAAGACGAAAGGGCCTCGTGATACGCCTATTTTTATAGGTTAATGTCATGATAATAATGGTTT
CTTAGACGTCAGGTGGCACTTTTCGGGGAAATGTGCGCGGAACCCCTATTTGTTTATTTTTCTAAATACA
TTCAAATATGTATCCGCTCATGAGACAATAACCCTGATAAATGCTTCAATAATATTGAAAAAGGAAGAGT
ATGAGTATTCAACATTTCCGTGTCGCCCTTATTCCCTTTTTTGCGGCATTTTGCCTTCCTGTTTTTGCTC
ACCCAGAAACGCTGGTGAAAGTAAAAGATGCTGAAGATCAGTTGGGTGCACGAGTGGGTTACATCGAACT
GGATCTCAACAGCGGTAAGATCCTTGAGAGTTTTCGCCCCGAAGAACGTTTTCCAATGATGAGCACTTTT
AAAGTTCTGCTATGTGGCGCGGTATTATCCCGTGTTGACGCCGGGCAAGAGCAACTCGGTCGCCGCATAC
ACTATTCTCAGAATGACTTGGTTGAGTACTCACCAGTCACAGAAAAGCATCTTACGGATGGCATGACAGT
AAGAGAATTATGCAGTGCTGCCATAACCATGAGTGATAACACTGCGGCCAACTTACTTCTGACAACGATC
GGAGGACCGAAGGAGCTAACCGCTTTTTTGCACAACATGGGGGATCATGTAACTCGCCTTGATCGTTGGG
AACCGGAGCTGAATGAAGCCATACCAAACGACGAGCGTGACACCACGATGCCTGTAGCAATGGCAACAAC
GTTGCGCAAACTATTAACTGGCGAACTACTTACTCTAGCTTCCCGGCAACAATTAATAGACTGGATGGAG
GCGGATAAAGTTGCAGGACCACTTCTGCGCTCGGCCCTTCCGGCTGGCTGGTTTATTGCTGATAAATCTG
GAGCCGGTGAGCGTGGGTCTCGCGGTATCATTGCAGCACTGGGGCCAGATGGTAAGCCCTCCCGTATCGT
AGTTATCTACACGACGGGGAGTCAGGCAACTATGGATGAACGAAATAGACAGATCGCTGAGATAGGTGCC
TCACTGATTAAGCATTGGTAACTGTCAGACCAAGTTTACTCATATATACTTTAGATTGATTTAAAACTTC
ATTTTTAATTTAAAAGGATCTAGGTGAAGATCCTTTTTGATAATCTCATGACCAAAATCCCTTAACGTGA
GTTTTCGTTCCACTGAGCGTCAGACCCCGTAGAAAAGATCAAAGGATCTTCTTGAGATCCTTTTTTTCTG
CGCGTAATCTGCTGCTTGCAAACAAAAAAACCACCGCTACCAGCGGTGGTTTGTTTGCCGGATCAAGAGC
TACCAACTCTTTTTCCGAAGGTAACTGGCTTCAGCAGAGCGCAGATACCAAATACTGTTCTTCTAGTGTA
GCCGTAGTTAGGCCACCACTTCAAGAACTCTGTAGCACCGCCTACATACCTCGCTCTGCTAATCCTGTTA
CCAGTGGCTGCTGCCAGTGGCGATAAGTCGTGTCTTACCGGGTTGGACTCAAGACGATAGTTACCGGATA
AGGCGCAGCGGTCGGGCTGAACGGGGGGTTCGTGCACACAGCCCAGCTTGGAGCGAACGACCTACACCGA
ACTGAGATACCTACAGCGTGAGCTATGAGAAAGCGCCACGCTTCCCGAAGGGAGAAAGGCGGACAGGTAT
CCGGTAAGCGGCAGGGTCGGAACAGGAGAGCGCACGAGGGAGCTTCCAGGGGGAAACGCCTGGTATCTTT
ATAGTCCTGTCGGGTTTCGCCACCTCTGACTTGAGCGTCGATTTTTGTGATGCTCGTCAGGGGGGCGGAG
CCTATGGAAAAACGCCAGCAACGCGGCCTTTTTACGGTTCCTGGCCTTTTGCTGGCCTTTTGCTCACATG
TTCTTTCCTGCGTTATCCCCTGATTCTGTGGATAACCGTATTACCGCCTTTGAGTGAGCTGATACCGCTC
GCCGCAGCCGAACGACCGAGCGCAGCGAGTCAGTGAGCGAGGAAGCGGAAGAGCGCCCAATACGCAAACC
GCCTCTCCCCGCGCGTTGGCCGATTCATTAATGCAGCAAGCTCATGGCTGACTAATTTTTTTTATTTATG
CAGAGGCCGAGGCCGCCTCGGCCTCTGAGCTATTCCAGAAGTAGTGAGGAGGCTTTTTTGGAGGCCTAGG
CTTTTGCAAAAAGCTCCCCGTGGCACGACAGGTTTCCCGACTGGAAAGCGGGCAGTGAGCGCAACGCAAT
TAATGTGAGTTAGCTCACTCATTAGGCACCCCAGGCTTTACACTTTATGCTTCCGGCTCGTATGTTGTGT
GGAATTGTGAGCGGATAACAATTTCACACAGGAAACAGCTATGACATGATTACGAATTTCACAAATAAAG
CATTTTTTTCACTGCATTCTAGTTGTGGTTTGTCCAAACTCATCAATGTATCTTATCATGTCTGGATCAA
CTGGATAACTCAAGCTAACCAAAATCATCCCAAACTTCCCACCCCATACCCTATTACCACTGCCAATTAC
CTGTGGTTTCATTTACTCTAAACCTGTGATTCCTCTGAATTATTTTCATTTTAAAGAAATTGTATTTGTT
AAATATGTACTACAAACTTAGTAGTTGGAAGGGCTAATTCACTCCCAAAGAAGACAAGATATCCTTGATC
TGTGGATCTACCACACACAAGGCTACTTCCCTGATTAGCAGAACTACACACCAGGGCCAGGGGTCAGATA
TCCACTGACCTTTGGATGGTGCTACAAGCTAGTACCAGTTGAGCCAGATAAGGTAGAAGAGGCCAATAAA
GGAGAGAACACCAGCTTGTTACACCCTGTGAGCCTGCATGGGATGGATGACCCGGAGAGAGAAGTGTTAG
AGTGGAGGTTTGACAGCCGCCTAGCATTTCATCACGTGGCCCGAGAGCTGCATCCGGAGTACTTCAAGAA
CTGCTGATATCGAGCTTGCTACAAGGGACTTTCCGCTGGGGACTTTCCAGGGAGGCGTGGCCTGGGCGGG
ACTGGGGAGTGGCGAGCCCTCAGATCCTGCATATAAGCAGCTGCTTTTTGCCTGTACTGGGTCTCTCTGG
TTAGACCAGATCTGAGCCTGGGAGCTCTCTGGCTAACTAGGGAACCCACTGCTTAAGCCTCAATAAAGCT
TGCCTTGAGTGCTTCAAGTAGTGTGTGCCCGTCTGTTGTGTGACTCTGGTAACTAGAGATCCCTCAGACC
CTTTTAGTCAGTGTGGAAAATCTCTAGCAGTGGCGCCCGAACAGGGACTTGAAAGCGAAAGGGAAACCAG
AGGAGCTCTCTCGACGCAGGACTCGGCTTGCTGAAGCGCGCACGGCAAGAGGCGAGGGGCGGCGACTGGT
GAGTACGCCAAAAATTTTGACTAGCGGAGGCTAGAAGGAGAGAGATGGGTGCGAGAGCGTCAGTATTAAG
CGGGGGAGAATTAGATCGCGATGGGAAAAAATTCGGTTAAGGCCAGGGGGAAAGAAAAAATATAAATTAA
AACATATAGTATGGGCAAGCAGGGAGCTAGAACGATTCGCAGTTAATCCTGGCCTGTTAGAAACATCAGA
AGGCTGTAGACAAATACTGGGACAGCTACAACCATCCCTTCAGACAGGATCAGAAGAACTTAGATCATTA
TATAATACAGTAGCAACCCTCTATTGTGTGCATCAAAGGATAGAGATAAAAGACACCAAGGAAGCTTTAG
ACAAGATAGAGGAAGAGCAAAACAAAAGTAAGACCACCGCACAGCAAGCGGCCGGCCGCTGATCTTCAGA
CCTGGAGGAGGAGATATGAGGGACAATTGGAGAAGTGAATTATATAAATATAAAGTAGTAAAAATTGAAC
CATTAGGAGTAGCACCCACCAAGGCAAAGAGAAGAGTGGTGCAGAGAGAAAAAAGAGCAGTGGGAATAGG
AGCTTTGTTCCTTGGGTTCTTGGGAGCAGCAGGAAGCACTATGGGCGCAGCGTCAATGACGCTGACGGTA
CAGGCCAGACAATTATTGTCTGGTATAGTGCAGCAGCAGAACAATTTGCTGAGGGCTATTGAGGCGCAAC
AGCATCTGTTGCAACTCACAGTCTGGGGCATCAAGCAGCTCCAGGCAAGAATCCTGGCTGTGGAAAGATA
CCTAAAGGATCAACAGCTCCTGGGGATTTGGGGTTGCTCTGGAAAACTCATTTGCACCACTGCTGTGCCT
TGGAATGCTAGTTGGAGTAATAAATCTCTGGAACAGATTTGGAATCACACGACCTGGATGGAGTGGGACA
GAGAAATTAACAATTACACAAGCTTAATACACTCCTTAATTGAAGAATCGCAAAACCAGCAAGAAAAGAA
TGAACAAGAATTATTGGAATTAGATAAATGGGCAAGTTTGTGGAATTGGTTTAACATAACAAATTGGCTG
TGGTATATAAAATTATTCATAATGATAGTAGGAGGCTTGGTAGGTTTAAGAATAGTTTTTGCTGTACTTT
CTATAGTGAATAGAGTTAGGCAGGGATATTCACCATTATCGTTTCAGACCCACCTCCCAACCCCGAGGGG
ACCCGACAGGCCCGAAGGAATAGAAGAAGAAGGTGGAGAGAGAGACAGAGACAGATCCATTCGATTAGTG
AACGGATCTCGACGGTATCGCCGAATTCACAAATGGCAGTATTCATCCACAATTTTAAAAGAAAAGGGGG
GATTGGGGGGTACAGTGCAGGGGAAAGAATAGTAGACATAATAGCAACAGACATACAAACTAAAGAATTA
CAAAAACAAATTACAAAAATTCAAAATTTTCGGGTTTATTACAGGGACAGCAGAGATCCAGTTTGGACTA
GTGGAGTTCCGCGTTACATAACTTACGGTAAATGGCCCGCCTGGCTGACCGCCCAACGACCCCCGCCCAT
TGACGTCAATAATGACGTATGTTCCCATAGTAACGCCAATAGGGACTTTCCATTGACGTCAATGGGTGGA
GTATTTACGGTAAACTGCCCACTTGGCAGTACATCAAGTGTATCATATGCCAAGTACGCCCCCTATTGAC
GTCAATGACGGTAAATGGCCCGCCTGGCATTATGCCCAGTACATGACCTTATGGGACTTTCCTACTTGGC
AGTACATCTACGTATTAGTCATCGCTATTACCATGGTGATGCGGTTTTGGCAGTACATCAATGGGCGTGG
ATAGCGGTTTGACTCACGGGGATTTCCAAGTCTCCACCCCATTGACGTCAATGGGAGTTTGTTTTGGCAC
CAAAATCAACGGGACTTTCCAAAATGTCGTAACAACTCCGCCCCATTGACGCAAATGGGCGGTAGGCGTG
TACGGTGGGAGGTCTATATAAGCAGAGCTCGTTTAGTGAACCGTCAGATCGCCTGGAGACGCCATCCACG
CTGTTTTGACCTCCATAGAAGACACCGGCGGCCGATCTGCCACCATGGTGAGCAAGGGCGAGGAGCTGTT
CACCGGGGTGGTGCCCATCCTGGTCGAGCTGGACGGCGACGTAAACGGCCACAAGTTCAGCGTGTCCGGC
GAGGGCGAGGGCGATGCCACCTACGGCAAGCTGACCCTGAAGTTCATCTGCACCACCGGCAAGCTGCCCG
TGCCCTGGCCCACCCTCGTGACCACCCTGACCTACGGCGTGCAGTGCTTCAGCCGCTACCCCGACCACAT
GAAGCAGCACGACTTCTTCAAGTCCGCCATGCCCGAAGGCTACGTCCAGGAGCGCACCATCTTCTTCAAG
GACGACGGCAACTACAAGACCCGCGCCGAGGTGAAGTTCGAGGGCGACACCCTGGTGAACCGCATCGAGC
TGAAGGGCATCGACTTCAAGGAGGACGGCAACATCCTGGGGCACAAGCTGGAGTACAACTACAACAGCCA
CAACGTCTATATCATGGCCGACAAGCAGAAGAACGGCATCAAGGTGAACTTCAAGATCCGCCACAACATC
GAGGACGGCAGCGTGCAGCTCGCCGACCACTACCAGCAGAACACCCCCATCGGCGACGGCCCCGTGCTGC
TGCCCGACAACCACTACCTGAGCACCCAGTCCGCCCTGAGCAAAGACCCCAACGAGAAGCGCGATCACAT
GGTCCTGCTGGAGTTCGTGACCGCCGCCGGGATCACTCTCGGCATGGACGAGCTGTACAAGGCTCGAGGT
TATCAAACAAGTTTGTACAAAAAAGTTGGCATGACATCCTTTCAAGAAGTCCCATTGCAGACTTCCAACT
TTGCCCATGTCATCTTTCAAAATGTGGCCAAGAGTTACCTTCCTAATGCACACCTGGAATGTCATTACAC
CTTAACTCCATATATTCATCCACATCCAAAAGATTGGGTTGGTATATTCAAGGTTGGATGGAGTACTGCT
CGTGATTATTACACGTTTTTATGGTCCCCTATGCCTGAACATTATGTGGAAGGATCAACAGTCAATTGTG
TACTAGCATTCCAAGGATATTACCTTCCAAATGATGATGGAGAATTTTATCAGTTCTGTTACGTTACCCA
TAAGGGTGAAATTCGTGGAGCAAGTACACCTTTCCAGTTTCGAGCTTCTTCTCCAGTTGAAGAGCTGCTT
ACTATGGAAGATGAAGGAAATTCTGACATGTTAGTGGTGACCACAAAAGCAGGCCTTCTTGAGTTGAAAA
TTGAGAAAACCATGAAAGAAAAAGAAGAACTGTTAAAGTTAATTGCCGTTCTGGAAAAAGAAACAGCACA
ACTTCGAGAACAAGTTGGGAGAATGGAAAGAGAACTTAACCATGAGAAAGAAAGATGTGACCAACTGCAA
GCAGAACAAAAGGGTCTTACTGAAGTAACACAAAGCTTAAAAATGGAAAATGAAGAGTTTAAGAAGAGGT
TCAGTGATGCTACATCCAAAGCCCATCAGCTTGAGGAAGATATTGTGTCAGTAACACATAAAGCAATTGA
AAAAGAAACCGAATTAGACAGTTTAAAGGACAAACTCAAGAAGGCACAACATGAAAGAGAACAACTTGAA
TGTCAGTTGAAGACAGAGAAGGATGAAAAGGAACTTTATAAGGTACATTTGAAGAATACAGAAATAGAAA
ATACCAAGCTTATGTCAGAGGTCCAGACTTTAAAAAATTTAGATGGGAACAAAGAAAGCGTGATTACTCA
TTTCAAAGAAGAGATTGGCAGGCTGCAGTTATGTTTGGCTGAAAAGGAAAATCTGCAAAGAACTTTCCTG
CTTACAACCTCAAGTAAAGAAGATACTAATAATAATGTCTTCACAAAGAAAACGGGGAATCAGCAGAAAG
TGAATGATGCTTCAGTAAACACAGACCCAGCCACTTCTGCCTCTACTGTAGATGTAAAGCCATCACCTTC
TGCAGCAGAGGCAGATTTTGACATAGTAACAAAGGGGCAAGTCTGTGAAATGACCAAAGAAATTGCTGAC
AAAACAGAAAAGTATAATAAATGTAAACAACTCTTGCAGGATGAGAAAGCAAAATGCAATAAATATGCTG
ATGAACTTGCAAAAATGGAGCTGAAATGGAAAGAACAAGTGAAAATTGCTGAAAATGTAAAACTTGAACT
AGCTGAAGTACAGGACAATTATAAAGAACTTAAAAGGAGTCTAGAAAATCCAGCAGAAAGGAAAATGGAA
GGTCAGAATTCCCAGAGTCCTCAATGTTTCAAAACATGCTCAGAGCAAAATGGTTATGTTCTCACATTGT
CAAATGCACAACCAGTTCTGCAATATGGTAATCCTTATGCATCTCAGGAAACAAGAGATGGAGCAGATGG
TGCTTTTTACCCAGATGAAATACAAAGGCCACCTGTCAGAGTCCCCTCTTGGGGACTGGAAGACAATGTT
GTCTGCAGCCAGCCTGCTCGAAACTTTAGTCGGCCTGATGGCTTAGAGGACTCTGAGGATAGCAAAGAAG
ATGAGAATGTGCCTACTGCTCCTGATCCTCCAAGTCAACATTTACGTGGGCATGGGACAGGCTTTTGCTT
TGATTCCAGCTTTGATGTTCACAAGAAGTGTCCCCTCTGTGAGTTAATGTTTCCTCCTAACTATGATCAG
AGCAAATTTGAAGAACATGTTGAAAGTCACTGGAAGGTGTGCCCGATGTGCAGCGAGCAGTTCCCTCCTG
ACTATGACCAGCAGGTGTTTGAAAGGCATGTGCAGACCCATTTTGATCAGAATGTTCTAAATTTTGACTA
CCCAACTTTCTTGTACAAAGTGGTTCGATAACGAATTCTACCGGGTAGGGGAGGCGCTTTTCCCAAGGCA
GTCTGGAGCATGCGCTTTAGCAGCCCCGCTGGGCACTTGGCGCTACACAAGTGGCCTCTGGCCTCGCACA
CATTCCACATCCACCGGTAGGCGCCAACCGGCTCCGTTCTTTGGTGGCCCCTTCGCGCCACCTTCTACTC
CTCCCCTAGTCAGGAAGTTCCCCCCCGCCCCGCAGCTCGCGTCGTGCA
